>Addgene plasmid #188714 | p7SK ST | addgene full sequence | sequence record 370669 | Addgene NGS Result
TAATACGACTCACTATAGGGCGAATTGGGTACCTTTAATTCTAGTACTATGCATCGTCTCATTGTCTGCA
GTATTTAGCATGCCCCACCCATCTGCAAGGCATTCTGGATAGTGTCAAAACAGCCGGAAATCAAGTCCGT
TTATCTCAAACTTTAGCATTTTGGGAATAAATGATATTTGCTATGCTGGTTAAATTAGATTTTAGTTAAA
TTTCCTGCTGAAGCTCTAGTACGATAAGCAACTTGACCTAAGTGTAAAGTTGAGACTTCCTTCAGGTTTA
TATAGCTTGTGCGCCGCTTGGGTACCTCGGTGGATAACTTCCTGAGTGTTTTAGAGCTAGAAATAGCAAG
TTAAAATAAGGCTAGTCCGTTATCAACTTGAAAAAGTGGCACCGAGTCGGTGCTTTTTTTCTCGGACTGA
TGACCTGAGACGCCGCGGTGGAGCTCCAGCTTTTGTTCCCTTTAGTGAGGGTTAATTGCGCGCTTGGCGT
AATCATGGTCATAGCTGTTTCCTGTGTGAAATTGTTATCCGCTCACAATTCCACACAACATACGAGCCGG
AAGCATAAAGTGTAAAGCCTGGGGTGCCTAATGAGTGAGCTAACTCACATTAATTGCGTTGCGCTCACTG
CCCGCTTTCCAGTCGGGAAACCTGTCGTGCCAGCTGCATTAATGAATCGGCCAACGCGCGGGGAGAGGCG
GTTTGCGTATTGGGCGCTCTTCCGCTTCCTCGCTCACTGACTCGCTGCGCTCGGTCGTTCGGCTGCGGCG
AGCGGTATCAGCTCACTCAAAGGCGGTAATACGGTTATCCACAGAATCAGGGGATAACGCAGGAAAGAAC
ATGTGAGCAAAAGGCCAGCAAAAGGCCAGGAACCGTAAAAAGGCCGCGTTGCTGGCGTTTTTCCATAGGC
TCCGCCCCCCTGACGAGCATCACAAAAATCGACGCTCAAGTCAGAGGTGGCGAAACCCGACAGGACTATA
AAGATACCAGGCGTTTCCCCCTGGAAGCTCCCTCGTGCGCTCTCCTGTTCCGACCCTGCCGCTTACCGGA
TACCTGTCCGCCTTTCTCCCTTCGGGAAGCGTGGCGCTTTCTCATAGCTCACGCTGTAGGTATCTCAGTT
CGGTGTAGGTCGTTCGCTCCAAGCTGGGCTGTGTGCACGAACCCCCCGTTCAGCCCGACCGCTGCGCCTT
ATCCGGTAACTATCGTCTTGAGTCCAACCCGGTAAGACACGACTTATCGCCACTGGCAGCAGCCACTGGT
AACAGGATTAGCAGAGCGAGGTATGTAGGCGGTGCTACAGAGTTCTTGAAGTGGTGGCCTAACTACGGCT
ACACTAGAAGAACAGTATTTGGTATCTGCGCTCTGCTGAAGCCAGTTACCTTCGGAAAAAGAGTTGGTAG
CTCTTGATCCGGCAAACAAACCACCGCTGGTAGCGGTGGTTTTTTTGTTTGCAAGCAGCAGATTACGCGC
AGAAAAAAAGGATCTCAAGAAGATCCTTTGATCTTTTCTACGGGGTCTGACGCTCAGTGGAACGAAAACT
CACGTTAAGGGATTTTGGTCATGAGCGGATACATATTTGAATGTATTTAGAAAAATAAACAAATAGGGGT
TCCGCGCATCATGATCAGAAGAACTCGTCAAGAAGGCGATAGAAGGCGATGCGCTGCGAATCGGGAGCGG
CGATACCGTAAAGCACGAGGAAGCGGTCAGCCCATTCGCCGCCAAGCTCTTCAGCAATATCACGGGTAGC
CAACGCTATGTCCTGATAGCGGTCCGCCACACCCAGCCGGCCACAGTCGATGAATCCAGAAAAGCGGCCA
TTTTCCACCATGATATTCGGCAAGCAGGCATCGCCATGGGTCACGACGAGATCCTCGCCGTCGGGCATGC
TCGCCTTGAGCCTGGCGAACAGTTCGGCTGGCGCGAGCCCCTGATGCTCTTCGTCCAGATCATCCTGATC
GACAAGACCGGCTTCCATCCGAGTACGTGCTCGCTCGATGCGATGTTTCGCTTGGTGGTCGAATGGGCAG
GTAGCCGGATCAAGCGTATGCAGCCGCCGCATTGCATCAGCCATGATGGATACTTTCTCGGCAGGAGCAA
GGTGAGATGACAGGAGATCCTGCCCCGGCACTTCGCCCAATAGCAGCCAGTCCCTTCCCGCTTCAGTGAC
AACGTCGAGCACAGCTGCGCAAGGAACGCCCGTCGTGGCCAGCCACGATAGCCGCGCTGCCTCGTCTTGC
AGTTCATTCAGGGCACCGGACAGGTCGGTCTTGACAAAAAGAACCGGGCGCCCCTGCGCTGACAGCCGGA
ACACGGCGGCATCAGAGCAGCCGATTGTCTGTTGTGCCCAGTCATAGCCGAATAGCCTCTCCACCCAAGC
GGCCGGAGAACCTGCGTGCAATCCATCTTGTTCAATCATGCGAAACGATCCTCATCCTGTCTCTTGATCG
ATCTTTGCAAAAGCCTAGGCCTTCAAAAAAGCCTCCTCACTACTTCTGGAATAGCTCAGAGGCCGAGGCG
GCCTCGGCCTCTGCATAAATAAAAAAAATTAGTCAGCCATGGGGCGGAGAATGGGCGGAACTGGGCGGAG
TTAGGGGCGGGATGGGCGGAGTTAGGGGCGGGACTATGGTTGCTGACTAATTGAGATGCATGCTTTGCAT
ACTTCTGCCTGCTGGGGAGCCTGGGGACTTTCCACACCTGGTTGCTGACTAATTGAGATGCATGCTTTGC
ATACTTCTGCCTGCTGGGGAGCCTGGGGACTTTCCACACCCTAACTGACACACATTCCACAGCTGGTTCT
TTCCGCCTCAGGACTCTTCCTTTTTCAATATTATTGAAGCATTTATCAGGGTTATTGTCTCATGAGCGGA
TACATATTTGAATGTATTTAGAAAAATAAACAAATAGGGGTTCCGCGCACATTTCCCCGAAAAGTGCCAC
CTAAATTGTAAGCGTTAATATTTTGTTAAAATTCGCGTTAAATTTTTGTTAAATCAGCTCATTTTTTAAC
CAATAGGCCGAAATCGGCAAAATCCCTTATAAATCAAAAGAATAGACCGAGATAGGGT
[37 nt withheld, positions 3069-3105]
AAAGAACGTGGACTCCAACGTCAAAGG
[49 nt withheld, positions 3133-3181]
T
[91 nt withheld, positions 3183-3273]
G
[124 nt withheld, positions 3275-3398]
CCCATTCGCCATTCAGGCTGCGCAACTGTTGGGAAGGGCGATCGGTGCGGGCCTCTTCGCTATTACGCCA
GCTGGCGAAAGGGGGATGTGCTGCAAGGCGATTAAGTTGGGTAACGCCAGGGTTTTCCCAGTCACGACGT
TGTAAAACGACGGCCAGTGAGCGCGCG
Features (pLannotate 1.2.2; 14 found; start..end, strand, type, name):
      1..19      +  promoter       T7 promoter: promoter for bacteriophage T7 RNA polymerase
    328..403     +  misc_RNA       gRNA scaffold: guide RNA scaffold for the Streptococcus pyogenes CRISPR/Cas9 system
    459..477     -  promoter       T3 promoter: promoter for bacteriophage T3 RNA polymerase
    522..538     -  protein_bind   lac operator: The lac repressor binds to the lac operator to inhibit transcription in E. coli. This inhibition can be relieved by adding lactose or isopropyl-β-D-thiogalactopyranoside (IPTG). lac repressor encoded by lacI
    546..576     -  promoter       lac promoter: promoter for the E. coli lac operon
    591..612     -  protein_bind   CAP binding site: CAP binding activates transcription in the presence of cAMP. E. coli catabolite activator protein
    625..717     -  CDS            lacI (fragment): lac repressor; lacI; The lac repressor binds to the lac operator to inhibit transcription in E. coli. This inhibition can be relieved by adding lactose or isopropyl-β-D-thiogalactopyranoside (IPTG).
    900..1488    -  rep_origin     ori: high-copy-number ColE1/pMB1/pBR322/pUC origin of replication
   1559..1616    -  promoter       AmpR promoter (fragment): bla
   1625..2419    -  CDS            NeoR/KanR: aminoglycoside phosphotransferase from Tn5; aph(3')-II (or nptII); confers resistance to neomycin, kanamycin, and G418 (Geneticin®)
   2454..2811    -  promoter       SV40 promoter: SV40 enhancer and early promoter
   2813..2917    -  promoter       AmpR promoter: bla
   2970..3398    -  rep_origin     f1 ori (sequence partly withheld): f1 bacteriophage origin of replication; arrow indicates direction of (+) strand synthesis
   3403..3558    -  CDS            lacZα (fragment): LacZα fragment of β-galactosidase; lacZ fragment
