[The description below was written by a language model from this plasmid's Addgene catalogue record and pLannotate feature annotations shown in this document.]
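Description:
p7SK ST is a small (about 3.6 kb) CRISPR guide RNA expression plasmid built on the p7SK backbone. According to the catalogue entry, a 7SK promoter, an RNA polymerase III promoter commonly used for short non-coding transcripts, drives a synthetic "safe targeting" sgRNA. The spacer was inserted by restriction cloning at a BbsI site that was destroyed in the process, placing it directly upstream of the Streptococcus pyogenes Cas9 gRNA scaffold annotated in the sequence. The automated feature table does not label the 7SK promoter or the spacer. Both presumably lie in the unannotated stretch between the T7 promoter and the scaffold, but this placement is an inference rather than something the annotation shows. The plasmid carries no Cas9 gene, so the nuclease must come from another source.

The plasmid is maintained in E. coli at high copy through a ColE1/pUC-type origin and is selected with kanamycin. Resistance comes from a Tn5 NeoR/KanR aminoglycoside phosphotransferase cassette preceded by both a bacterial bla promoter and the SV40 enhancer/early promoter. This arrangement could in principle also support G418 selection in mammalian cells. Other backbone elements are typical of a phagemid-style cloning vector: an f1 origin, T7 and T3 promoters flanking the insert region, and remnants of the lac promoter/operator, lacZα and lacI.

A safe-targeting guide is generally used as a negative control that still causes Cas9 cutting, but at a site expected to have no functional consequence. The record does not state the target genome or locus. The vector is also classed under synthetic biology, and the associated study concerns macrophage NFATC2 signalling during mycobacterial infection.
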