Addgene plasmid #188714: p7SK ST
Purpose: sgRNA plasmid encoding 7SK promoter driving an anti-safe targeting sgRNA
Depositing lab: David Tobin. Depositing organization: Duke University. Publication: Macrophage NFATC2 mediates angiogenic signaling during mycobacterial infection. Brewer WJ, Xet-Mull AM, Yu A, Sweeney MI, Walton EM, Tobin DM. Cell Rep. 2022 Dec 13;41(11):111817. doi: 10.1016/j.celrep.2022.111817. PubMed 36516756.
Backbone
  Vector backbone: p7SK
  Vector type: CRISPR, Synthetic Biology
Growth in bacteria
  Bacterial resistance: Kanamycin, 50 μg/mL
  Growth temperature: 37°C
  Growth strain: DH5alpha
  Copy number: High Copy
Gene/Insert
  Gene/Insert name: Safe Targeting sgRNA
  gRNA/shRNA sequence: GTGGATAACTTCCTGAGT
  Species: Synthetic
  Cloning method: Restriction Enzyme; 5′ cloning site BbsI (destroyed during cloning)
Terms and licenses: Academic/Nonprofit Terms; Industry Terms: Not Available to Industry
How to cite: p7SK ST was a gift from David Tobin (Addgene plasmid # 188714 ; http://n2t.net/addgene:188714 ; RRID:Addgene_188714)
